Addgene plasmid #114826: SRF9 B1_pECIA14
Purpose: Prey vector SRF9 B1_pECIA14 should be used with bait vector SRF9 B1_pECIA2.
Depositing lab: Youssef Belkhadir. Depositing organization: Gregor Mendel Institute of Molecular Plant Biology. Publication: An extracellular network of Arabidopsis leucine-rich repeat receptor kinases. Smakowska-Luzan E, Mott GA, Parys K, Stegmann M, Howton TC, Layeghifard M, Neuhold J, Lehner A, Kong J, Grunwald K, Weinberger N, Satbhai SB, Mayer D, Busch W, Madalinski M, Stolt-Bergner P, Provart NJ, Mukhtar MS, Zipfel C, Desveaux D, Guttman DS, Belkhadir Y. Nature. 2018 Jan 18;553(7688):342-346. doi: 10.1038/nature25184. Epub 2018 Jan 10. PubMed 29320478.
Backbone
  Vector backbone: pECIA14
  Backbone manufacturer: Chris Garcia (Addgene plasmid # 47051)
  Vector type: Insect Expression
Growth in bacteria
  Bacterial resistance: Ampicillin, 100 μg/mL
  Growth temperature: 37°C
  Growth strain: DH5alpha
  Copy number: High Copy
Gene/Insert
  Gene/Insert name: AT1G11130
  Species: A. thaliana (mustard weed)
  Entrez Gene: SUB (a.k.a. AT1G11130, AT1G11140, SCM, SCRAMBLED, SRF9, STRUBBELIG, STRUBBELIG-RECEPTOR FAMILY 9, T19D16.8)
  Promoter: Metallothionein (Copper-Inducible)
  Cloning method: Ligation Independent Cloning
Terms and licenses: Academic/Nonprofit Terms; Industry Terms: Not Available to Industry
Depositor comments: Plasmid for secreted expression in Drosophila cell culture by induction via CuSO4. Insert is an extracellular domain of indicated LRR-RK, C-terminally tagged with Pentameric rat COMP helix, Alkaline Phosphatase (human, placental), Flag, and hexahistidine tags. Insert Protein Sequence: RDVSAINNLYITLGAPSLHHWLAFGGDPCGEKWQGVVCDSSNITEIRIPGMKVGGGLSDTLADFSSIQVMDFSSNHISGTIPQALPSSIRNLSLSSNRFTGNIPFTLSFLSDLSELSLGSNLLSGEIPDYFQQLSKLTKLDLSSNILEGHLPSSMGDLASLKILYLQDNKLTGTLDVIEDLFLTDLNVENNLFSGPIPPNLLKIPNFKKDGTPFNTSIITPPPPPVVDPPPATHRAPPVPRIPPVSGVPPAPFAPFAPLQPQQHPPPSPPLVWSPPSSDNGGGDPWNSVSGQPTLQISPPSGSG
How to cite: SRF9 B1_pECIA14 was a gift from Youssef Belkhadir (Addgene plasmid # 114826 ; http://n2t.net/addgene:114826 ; RRID:Addgene_114826)
