[The description below was written by a language model from this plasmid's Addgene catalogue record and pLannotate feature annotations shown in this document.]
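Description:
SRF9 B1_pECIA14 is an insect-cell expression plasmid built on the pECIA14 backbone for secreted production of a receptor ectodomain in Drosophila cell culture. In E. coli it is maintained as a high-copy plasmid through a ColE1/pUC-type origin and selected with ampicillin via the β-lactamase gene. Short remnants of lac regulatory elements, lacZα, rop and bom in the feature table are leftovers of the pUC/pBR322-derived cloning backbone rather than functional parts of the design.

The expression cassette is driven by the Drosophila metallothionein promoter, which is induced by adding copper sulfate. Transcription leads into a Drosophila BiP signal sequence that directs the product into the secretory pathway. This is followed in frame by the extracellular domain of the Arabidopsis thaliana leucine-rich repeat receptor kinase SRF9, also known as STRUBBELIG or SCRAMBLED (AT1G11130), inserted by ligation-independent cloning. Downstream, the ectodomain is fused to the pentamerising coiled-coil helix of COMP. The depositor describes this helix as rat, although the automated annotation matched it to the human protein. After the COMP helix come human placental alkaline phosphatase, a FLAG epitope and, according to the depositor, a hexahistidine tag that the feature table does not annotate. An SV40 polyadenylation signal lies after the cassette.

The plasmid serves as the "prey" half of an extracellular interaction assay and is meant to be paired with the corresponding pECIA2 bait vector. Pentamerisation raises avidity so that weak ectodomain contacts can be detected, and the alkaline phosphatase gives an enzymatic readout of binding. The construct belongs to a collection used to map interactions among the extracellular domains of Arabidopsis LRR receptor kinases.
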