Features (pLannotate 1.2.2; 19 found; start..end, strand, type, name):
     23..449     +  promoter       MT promoter: Drosophila metallothionein promoter
    467..520     +  sig_peptide    BiP signal sequence: Drosophila BiP signal sequence
    521..1432    +  CDS            SUB (fragment): SUB_ARATH - Also known as SCM. Experimental evidence at protein level: Swiss-Prot protein existence level 1. Regulates the expression of transcription factors that define the cell fates. Acts in a non-cell-autonomous fashion, functions in a radial inside-out signaling process, and mediates cell morphogenesis and cell fate across clonally distinct cell layers in floral primordia, developing ovules, and root meristems. Seems to be required for the regulation of cell shape and the orientation of the mitotic division plane. Involved in root hair specification, in the formation of the outer integum
   1400..1633    +  CDS            COMP (fragment): COMP_HUMAN - Experimental evidence at protein level: Swiss-Prot protein existence level 1. May play a role in the structural integrity of cartilage via its interaction with other extracellular matrix proteins such as the collagens and fibronectin. Can mediate the interaction of chondrocytes with the cartilage extracellular matrix through interaction with cell surface integrin receptors. Could play a role in the pathogenesis of osteoarthritis. Potent suppressor of apoptosis in both primary chondrocytes and transformed cells. Suppresses apoptosis by blocking the activation of caspase-3 and by in
   1636..3088    +  CDS            SEAP (fragment): secreted alkaline phosphatase from human placenta The natural enzyme has a C-terminal transmembrane sequence that is replaced by a GPI anchor.
   3125..3154    +  CDS            2xFLAG (fragment): two tandem FLAG® epitope tags
   3260..3394    -  polyA_signal   SV40 poly(A) signal: SV40 polyadenylation signal
   3417..3501    -  CDS            large T antigen (fragment): large T antigen from SV40 (simian virus 40)
   3501..3525    +  misc_feature   MCS (fragment): pUC18/19 multiple cloning site
   3562..3578    -  protein_bind   lac operator: The lac repressor binds to the lac operator to inhibit transcription in E. coli. This inhibition can be relieved by adding lactose or isopropyl-β-D-thiogalactopyranoside (IPTG). lac repressor encoded by lacI
   3586..3616    -  promoter       lac promoter: promoter for the E. coli lac operon
   3631..3652    -  protein_bind   CAP binding site: CAP binding activates transcription in the presence of cAMP. E. coli catabolite activator protein
   3665..3757    -  CDS            lacI (fragment): lac repressor; lacI; The lac repressor binds to the lac operator to inhibit transcription in E. coli. This inhibition can be relieved by adding lactose or isopropyl-β-D-thiogalactopyranoside (IPTG).
   3940..4528    -  rep_origin     ori: high-copy-number ColE1/pMB1/pBR322/pUC origin of replication
   4699..5559    -  CDS            AmpR: β-lactamase; bla; confers resistance to ampicillin, carbenicillin, and related antibiotics
   5560..5664    -  promoter       AmpR promoter: bla
   5759..5794    +  CDS            rop (fragment): Rop protein, which maintains plasmids at low copy number; rop
   5896..5995    +  misc_feature   bom (fragment): basis of mobility region from pBR322
   6001..21      -  CDS            lacZα (fragment) (across the origin): LacZα fragment of β-galactosidase; lacZ fragment
>Addgene plasmid #114826 | SRF9 B1_pECIA14 | addgene full sequence | sequence record 270534 | Addgene NGS Result
GTAAAACGACGGCCAGTGAATTAATTCGTTGCAGGACAGGATGTGGTGCCCGATGTGACTAGCTCTTTGC
TGCAGGCCGTCCTATCCTCTGGTTCCGATAAGAGACCCAGAACTCCGGCCCCCCACCGCCCACCGCCACC
CCCATACATATGTGGTACGCAAGTAAGAGTGCCTGCGCATGCCCCATGTGCCCCACCAAGAGCTTTGCAT
CCCATACAAGTCCCCAAAGTGGAGAACCGAACCAATTCTTCGCGGGCAGAACAAAAGCTTCTGCACACGT
CTCCACTCGAATTTGGAGCCGGCCGGCGTGTGCAAAAGAGGTGAATCGAACGAAAGACCCGTGTGTAAAG
CCGCGTTTCCAAAATGTATAAAACCGAGAGCATCTGGCCAATGTGCATCAGTTGTGGTCAGCAGCAAAAT
CAAGTGAATCATCTCAGTGCAACTAAAGGGGGGATCCGATCTCAATATGAAGTTATGCATATTACTGGCC
GTCGTGGCCTTTGTTGGCCTCTCGCTCGGGCGAGATGTTTCGGCGATTAATAACTTGTATATCACTTTGG
GAGCACCATCTCTACATCATTGGCTTGCTTTTGGAGGAGACCCTTGTGGAGAAAAGTGGCAAGGTGTGGT
GTGTGACTCCTCAAACATCACAGAAATAAGGATACCTGGCATGAAGGTAGGTGGAGGCTTAAGTGATACT
CTGGCTGATTTTTCATCTATCCAAGTCATGGACTTCAGTAGCAATCATATTTCAGGGACAATTCCGCAGG
CTTTGCCTTCTTCCATCCGAAACCTATCTCTCTCAAGCAATCGCTTCACTGGGAACATTCCCTTTACATT
GTCCTTTCTATCCGATTTGTCTGAACTGTCATTGGGAAGCAATCTTCTATCAGGAGAGATACCAGATTAC
TTTCAGCAGCTATCAAAACTGACAAAACTGGACTTATCGTCTAACATACTGGAGGGGCATTTACCTTCTT
CCATGGGAGACTTAGCTTCTCTTAAGATATTGTATTTGCAGGACAACAAGCTCACAGGAACACTTGATGT
TATAGAGGATCTTTTCTTAACCGATTTGAATGTAGAAAACAACTTATTCTCGGGACCTATACCGCCAAAT
CTATTGAAAATTCCAAACTTCAAAAAAGATGGAACTCCGTTCAATACATCGATTATAACACCACCGCCTC
CGCCTGTGGTTGATCCTCCTCCCGCTACTCACCGTGCTCCTCCTGTTCCCCGTATCCCTCCTGTTTCTGG
TGTTCCCCCAGCACCTTTTGCTCCTTTTGCTCCACTGCAACCACAACAACATCCACCACCATCACCACCT
CTGGTCTGGTCACCACCTTCTTCTGATAATGGAGGAGGAGATCCCTGGAACTCTGTGTCAGGGCAACCTA
CCTTGCAAATATCACCTCCTTCAGGTTCAGGACTGGAGGTGCTGTTCCAGGGACCAAGCGGCAATCCCGG
CGGCGATCTGGCCCCCCAGATGCTGCGCGAGCTGCAGGAGACCAATGCCGCCCTGCAGGACGTGCGCGAG
CTGCTGCGCCACCGCGTGAAGGAGATCACCTTCCTGAAGAACACCGTGATGGAGTGCGACGCCTGCGGCA
TGCAGCCCTCTAGAGGCTCCGGCTCCATCATCCCAGTTGAGGAGGAGAACCCGGACTTCTGGAACCGCGA
GGCAGCCGAGGCCCTGGGTGCCGCCAAGAAGCTGCAGCCTGCACAGACAGCCGCCAAGAACCTCATCATC
TTCCTGGGCGATGGGATGGGGGTGTCTACGGTGACAGCTGCCAGGATCCTAAAAGGGCAGAAGAAGGACA
AACTGGGGCCTGAGATACCCCTGGCCATGGACCGCTTCCCATATGTGGCTCTGTCCAAGACATACAATGT
AGACAAACATGTGCCAGACAGTGGAGCCACAGCCACGGCCTACCTGTGCGGGGTCAAGGGCAACTTCCAG
ACCATTGGCTTGAGTGCAGCCGCCCGCTTTAACCAGTGCAACACGACACGCGGCAACGAGGTCATCTCCG
TGATGAATCGGGCCAAGAAAGCAGGGAAGTCAGTGGGAGTGGTAACCACCACACGAGTGCAGCACGCCTC
GCCAGCCGGCACCTACGCCCACACGGTGAACCGCAACTGGTACTCGGACGCCGACGTGCCTGCCTCGGCC
CGCCAGGAGGGGTGCCAGGACATCGCTACGCAGCTCATCTCCAACATGGACATTGACGTGATCCTAGGTG
GAGGCCGAAAGTACATGTTTCGCATGGGAACCCCAGACCCTGAGTACCCAGATGACTACAGCCAAGGTGG
GACCAGGCTGGACGGGAAGAATCTGGTGCAGGAATGGCTGGCGAAGCGCCAGGGTGCCCGGTATGTGTGG
AACCGCACTGAGCTCATGCAGGCTTCCCTGGACCCGTCTGTGACCCATCTCATGGGTCTCTTTGAGCCTG
GAGACATGAAATACGAGATCCACCGAGACTCCACACTGGACCCCTCCCTGATGGAGATGACAGAGGCTGC
CCTGCGCCTGCTGAGCAGGAACCCCCGCGGCTTCTTCCTCTTCGTGGAGGGTGGTCGCATCGACCATGGT
CATCATGAAAGCAGGGCTTACCGGGCACTGACTGAGACGATCATGTTCGACGACGCCATTGAGAGGGCGG
GCCAGCTCACCAGCGAGGAGGACACGCTGAGCCTCGTCACTGCCGACCACTCCCACGTCTTCTCCTTCGG
AGGCTACCCCCTGCGAGGGAGCTCCATCTTCGGGCTGGCCCCTGGCAAGGCCCGGGACAGGAAGGCCTAC
ACGGTCCTCCTATACGGAAACGGTCCAGGCTATGTGCTCAAGGACGGCGCCCGGCCGGATGTTACCGAGA
GCGAGAGCGGGAGCCCCGAGTATCGGCAGCAGTCAGCAGTGCCCCTGGACGAAGAGACCCACGCAGGCGA
GGACGTGGCGGTGTTCGCGCGCGGCCCGCAGGCGCACCTGGTTCACGGCGTGCAGGAGCAGACCTTCATA
GCGCACGTCATGGCCTTCGCCGCCTGCCTGGAGCCCTACACCGCCTGCGACCTGGCGCCCCCCGCCGGCA
CCACCGACGCCGCGCACCCGGGTTCTAGAGGAAGCACCTCCGGCGATAACGATTACAAGGATGATGATGA
TAAGGCCAGCGGCACCGGTCATCATCACCATCACCATTGAGTTTAAACCCGCTGATCAGCCTCGACTGTG
CCTTCTAAGGCCTGAGCTCGCTGATCAGCCTCGATCGAGGATCCAGACATGATAAGATACATTGATGAGT
TTGGACAAACCACAACTAGAATGCAGTGAAAAAAATGCTTTATTTGTGAAATTTGTGATGCTATTGCTTT
ATTTGTAACCATTATAAGCTGCAATAAACAAGTTAACAACAACAATTGCATTCATTTTATGTTTCAGGTT
CAGGGGGAGGTGTGGGAGGTTTTTTAAAGCAAGTAAAACCTCTACAAATGTGGTATGGCTGATTATGATC
AGTCGACCTGCAGGCATGCAAGCTTGGCGTAATCATGGTCATAGCTGTTTCCTGTGTGAAATTGTTATCC
GCTCACAATTCCACACAACATACGAGCCGGAAGCATAAAGTGTAAAGCCTGGGGTGCCTAATGAGTGAGC
TAACTCACATTAATTGCGTTGCGCTCACTGCCCGCTTTCCAGTCGGGAAACCTGTCGTGCCAGCTGCATT
AATGAATCGGCCAACGCGCGGGGAGAGGCGGTTTGCGTATTGGGCGCTCTTCCGCTTCCTCGCTCACTGA
CTCGCTGCGCTCGGTCGTTCGGCTGCGGCGAGCGGTATCAGCTCACTCAAAGGCGGTAATACGGTTATCC
ACAGAATCAGGGGATAACGCAGGAAAGAACATGTGAGCAAAAGGCCAGCAAAAGGCCAGGAACCGTAAAA
AGGCCGCGTTGCTGGCGTTTTTCCATAGGCTCCGCCCCCCTGACGAGCATCACAAAAATCGACGCTCAAG
TCAGAGGTGGCGAAACCCGACAGGACTATAAAGATACCAGGCGTTTCCCCCTGGAAGCTCCCTCGTGCGC
TCTCCTGTTCCGACCCTGCCGCTTACCGGATACCTGTCCGCCTTTCTCCCTTCGGGAAGCGTGGCGCTTT
CTCATAGCTCACGCTGTAGGTATCTCAGTTCGGTGTAGGTCGTTCGCTCCAAGCTGGGCTGTGTGCACGA
ACCCCCCGTTCAGCCCGACCGCTGCGCCTTATCCGGTAACTATCGTCTTGAGTCCAACCCGGTAAGACAC
GACTTATCGCCACTGGCAGCAGCCACTGGTAACAGGATTAGCAGAGCGAGGTATGTAGGCGGTGCTACAG
AGTTCTTGAAGTGGTGGCCTAACTACGGCTACACTAGAAGAACAGTATTTGGTATCTGCGCTCTGCTGAA
GCCAGTTACCTTCGGAAAAAGAGTTGGTAGCTCTTGATCCGGCAAACAAACCACCGCTGGTAGCGGTGGT
TTTTTTGTTTGCAAGCAGCAGATTACGCGCAGAAAAAAAGGATCTCAAGAAGATCCTTTGATCTTTTCTA
CGGGGTCTGACGCTCAGTGGAACGAAAACTCACGTTAAGGGATTTTGGTCATGAGATTATCAAAAAGGAT
CTTCACCTAGATCCTTTTAAATTAAAAATGAAGTTTTAAATCAATCTAAAGTATATATGAGTAAACTTGG
TCTGACAGTTACCAATGCTTAATCAGTGAGGCACCTATCTCAGCGATCTGTCTATTTCGTTCATCCATAG
TTGCCTGACTCCCCGTCGTGTAGATAACTACGATACGGGAGGGCTTACCATCTGGCCCCAGTGCTGCAAT
GATACCGCGAGACCCACGCTCACCGGCTCCAGATTTATCAGCAATAAACCAGCCAGCCGGAAGGGCCGAG
CGCAGAAGTGGTCCTGCAACTTTATCCGCCTCCATCCAGTCTATTAATTGTTGCCGGGAAGCTAGAGTAA
GTAGTTCGCCAGTTAATAGTTTGCGCAACGTTGTTGCCATTGCTACAGGCATCGTGGTGTCACGCTCGTC
GTTTGGTATGGCTTCATTCAGCTCCGGTTCCCAACGATCAAGGCGAGTTACATGATCCCCCATGTTGTGC
AAAAAAGCGGTTAGCTCCTTCGGTCCTCCGATCGTTGTCAGAAGTAAGTTGGCCGCAGTGTTATCACTCA
TGGTTATGGCAGCACTGCATAATTCTCTTACTGTCATGCCATCCGTAAGATGCTTTTCTGTGACTGGTGA
GTACTCAACCAAGTCATTCTGAGAATAGTGTATGCGGCGACCGAGTTGCTCTTGCCCGGCGTCAATACGG
GATAATACCGCGCCACATAGCAGAACTTTAAAAGTGCTCATCATTGGAAAACGTTCTTCGGGGCGAAAAC
TCTCAAGGATCTTACCGCTGTTGAGATCCAGTTCGATGTAACCCACTCGTGCACCCAACTGATCTTCAGC
ATCTTTTACTTTCACCAGCGTTTCTGGGTGAGCAAAAACAGGAAGGCAAAATGCCGCAAAAAAGGGAATA
AGGGCGACACGGAAATGTTGAATACTCATACTCTTCCTTTTTCAATATTATTGAAGCATTTATCAGGGTT
ATTGTCTCATGAGCGGATACATATTTGAATGTATTTAGAAAAATAAACAAATAGGGGTTCCGCGCACATT
TCCCCGAAAAGTGCCACCTGACGTCTAAGAAACCATTATTATCATGACATTAACCTATAAAAATAGGCGT
ATCACGAGGCCCTTTCGTCTCGCGCGTTTCGGTGATGACGGTGAAAACCTCTGACACATGCAGCTCCCGG
AGACGGTCACAGCTTGTCTGTAAGCGGATGCCGGGAGCAGACAAGCCCGTCAGGGCGCGTCAGCGGGTGT
TGGCGGGTGTCGGGGCTGGCTTAACTATGCGGCATCAGAGCAGATTGTACTGAGAGTGCACCATATGCGG
TGTGAAATACCGCACAGATGCGTAAGGAGAAAATACCGCATCAGGCGCCATTCGCCATTCAGGCTGCGCA
ACTGTTGGGAAGGGCGATCGGTGCGGGCCTCTTCGCTATTACGCCAGCTGGCGAAAGGGGGATGTGCTGC
AAGGCGATTAAGTTGGGTAACGCCAGGGTTTTCCCAGTCACGACGTT
